>Addgene plasmid #47739 | P41-bio | depositor full sequence | sequence record 68748 | P41-bio sequence 7707 bps
AGATCTATACATTGAATCAATATTGGCAATTAGCCATATTAGTCATTGGTTATATAGCATAAATCAATAT
TGGCTATTGGCCATTGCATACGTTGTATCTATATCATAATATGTACATTTATATTGGCTCATGTCCAATA
TGACCGCCATGTTGACATTGATTATTGACTAGTTATTAATAGTAATCAATTACGGGGTCATTAGTTCATA
GCCCATATATGGAGTTCCGCGTTACATAACTTACGGTAAATGGCCCGCCTGGCTGACCGCCCAACGACCC
CCGCCCATTGACGTCAATAATGACGTATGTTCCCATAGTAACGCCAATAGGGACTTTCCATTGACGTCAA
TGGGTGGAGTATTTACGGTAAACTGCCCACTTGGCAGTACATCAAGTGTATCATATGCCAAGTCCGCCCC
CTATTGACGTCAATGACGGTAAATGGCCCGCCTGGCATTATGCCCAGTACATGACCTTACGGGACTTTCC
TACTTGGCAGTACATCTACGTATTAGTCATCGCTATTACCATGGTGATGCGGTTTTGGCAGTACACCAAT
GGGCGTGGATAGCGGTTTGACTCACGGGGATTTCCAAGTCTCCACCCCATTGACGTCAATGGGAGTTTGT
TTTGGCACCAAAATCAACGGGACTTTCCAAAATGTCGTAATAACCCCGCCCCGTTGACGCAAATGGGCGG
TAGGCGTGTACGGTGGGAGGTCTATATAAGCAGAGCTCGTTTAGTGAACCGTCAGATCCTCACTCTCTTC
CGCATCGCTGTCTGCGAGGGCCAGCTGTTGGGCTCGCGGTTGAGGACAAACTCTTCGCGGTCTTTCCAGT
ACTCTTGGATCGGAAACCCGTCGGCCTCCGAACGGTACTCCGCCACCGAGGGACCTGAGCGAGTCCGCAT
CGACCGGATCGGAAAACCTCTCGAGAAAGGCGTCTAACCAGTCACAGTCGCAAGGTAGGCTGAGCACCGT
GGCGGGCGGCAGCGGGTGGCGGTCGGGGTTGTTTCTGGCGGAGGTGCTGCTGATGATGTAATTAAAGTAG
GCGGTCTTGAGACGGCGGATGGTCGAGGTGAGGTGTGGCAGGCTTGAGATCCAGCTGTTGGGGTGAGTAC
TCCCTCTCAAAAGCGGGCATTACTTCTGCGCTAAGATTGTCAGTTTCCAAAAACGAGGAGGATTTGATAT
TCACCTGGCCCGATCTGGCCATACACTTGAGTGACAATGACATCCACTTTGCCTTTCTCTCCACAGGTGT
CCACTCCCAGGTCCAAGTTTGCCACCATGGAGTTTCAGACCCAGGTACTCATGTCCCTGCTGCTCTGCAT
GTCTGGTGCGGCCGCCAAGAGCCACAAGTGCGACTTCACCAAAGAGAAGTATCTGCTGTCCGGCGAGAAA
GAGGTGTCCTGCGAGATCGACGCCAACCCCAGCGACGACATCACCTTCATCTGCCCCAACAAGATCGACA
GCCTGTGCTTCCACACCGTGAATATCGCCAAGAACATCAACCAGAACAAGGCCACCATGAGCATCCAGGA
TCTGCTGTACGGCAGCGTGGTGTACGGCAACACCCTGTTCATCAGCCCCTACGTGCGGACCAACACCCCC
TTCTACTGCTTTTGCAACCTGGACACCGTGACCATCCAGAAGTTTCTGAAGATCAACCGGTTCCTGAAGG
ACGACGACGAGCTGTCCGAGGCCGACGTGATGAAGCACCTGAAGGGCGGCAATGTGGCCGAAGCCCAGGC
TGACGAGTACCTGAACAAGGCCCTGAATCGGTTCAAGAAGATGAAGGACCTGAGCAAGTTCTTCAACGAC
CAGGCCGACAACACCGCCAAGCTGAATCTGCCCAAGAGCCTGAACATCCCCAACGACATCCTGAACTACG
ACGTGTACAACAGCGCCAACAACCGGAACGACATCGTGGTCAAGGACGAAGTGACCAACAAGCAGATCAT
CAGCAAGCGGGGCATCATGAGCGTGTTCGTGCGGAGCAACAACAACGTGATCAAGGGCTGCGACTTCGGC
AACAACAATAAGAACTACTTCAGCCACCCCATCAGCGTGGCCGGCAAAGTGAACAACAAAGTGTGCAAGA
TCCAGGGCAAGCCCGGCGAACTCGTGGGCTTCAAGTGCGCCTTCGAAGAGAACGGCAAGGTGGAGCCCCC
CAACTGCTTCGACCAGGTGCTGCACAAGAACAAAGTGACCGACCTGAAAACCCTGATCCCCGGCTACGCC
AGCTACACCAATAAGCACAGCAGCAAGTACCCCTACTACCTGAAGATCCCCCACTTCGTGAACGAGCAGT
ACACCATCCAGTGCAAGTGCAAGAGCAACAACGCCCAGAACGAGTACACCTTCGAGCTGGACATCCAGCC
TGGCGAGAGCGAGGTGGTGCTGAACAGCTTCAAGACCAGCGGCGCGCCGTCGACCTCCATCACGGCCTAT
AAGAGTGAGGGGGAGTCAGCGGAGTTCTCCTTCCCACTCAACCTTGGAGAGGAAAGCCTGCAGGGAGAGT
TGAGATGGAAGGCAGAGAAGGCTCCTTCTTCCCAGTCCTGGATCACCTTCTCCCTAAAGAACCAAAAGGT
GTCTGTGCAGAAGTCTACTAGCAACCCCAAGTTCCAGCTGTCCGAAACGCTCCCACTCACCCTTCAGATA
CCCCAGGTCTCCCTTCAGTTTGCTGGTTCTGGCAACCTGACCCTGACTCTGGACAGAGGGATACTGTATC
AGGAAGTGAACCTGGTGGTGATGAAAGTGACTCAGCCCGACAGCAACACTTTGACCTGTGAGGTGATGGG
ACCCACCTCACCCAAGATGAGACTGATCTTGAAGCAGGAGAATCAGGAGGCCAGGGTCTCCAGGCAGGAG
AAAGTGATTCAAGTGCAGGCCCCTGAAGCAGGGGTGTGGCAATGTCTACTGAGTGAAGGTGAAGAGGTCA
AGATGGACTCCAAGATCCAGGTTTTATCCAAAGGGTTGAATTCCGGATCACTGCATCATATTCTGGATGC
ACAGAAAATGGTGTGGAATCATCGTTAAGTCTAGACACGTGATTAATTAAGGATCCCCCGACCTCGACCT
CTGGCTAATAAAGGAAATTTATTTTCATTGCAATAGTGTGTTGGAATTTTTTGTGTCTCTCACTCGGAAG
GACATATGGGAGGGCAAATCATTTGGTCGAGATCCCTCGGAGATCTCTAGCTAGAGGATCGATCCCCGCC
CCGGACGAACTAAACCTGACTACGACATCTCTGCCCCTTCTTCGCGGGGCAGTGCATGTAATCCCTTCAG
TTGGTTGGTACAACTTGCCAACTGGGCCCTGTTCCACATGTGACACGGGGGGGGACCAAACACAAAGGGG
TTCTCTGACTGTAGTTGACATCCTTATAAATGGATGTGCACATTTGCCAACACTGAGTGGCTTTCATCCT
GGAGCAGACTTTGCAGTCTGTGGACTGCAACACAACATTGCCTTTATGTGTAACTCTTGGCTGAAGCTCT
TACACCAATGCTGGGGGACATGTACCTCCCAGGGGCCCAGGAAGACTACGGGAGGCTACACCAACGTCAA
TCAGAGGGGCCTGTGTAGCTACCGATAAGCGGACCCTCAAGAGGGCATTAGCAATAGTGTTTATAAGGCC
CCCTTGTTAACCCTAAACGGGTAGCATATGCTTCCCGGGTAGTAGTATATACTATCCAGACTAACCCTAA
TTCAATAGCATATGTTACCCAACGGGAAGCATATGCTATCGAATTAGGGTTAGTAAAAGGGTCCTAAGGA
ACAGCGATATCTCCCACCCCATGAGCTGTCACGGTTTTATTTACATGGGGTCAGGATTCCACGAGGGTAG
TGAACCATTTTAGTCACAAGGGCAGTGGCTGAAGATCAAGGAGCGGGCAGTGAACTCTCCTGAATCTTCG
CCTGCTTCTTCATTCTCCTTCGTTTAGCTAATAGAATAACTGCTGAGTTGTGAACAGTAAGGTGTATGTG
AGGTGCTCGAAAACAAGGTTTCAGGTGACGCCCCCAGAATAAAATTTGGACGGGGGGTTCAGTGGTGGCA
TTGTGCTATGACACCAATATAACCCTCACAAACCCCTTGGGCAATAAATACTAGTGTAGGAATGAAACAT
TCTGAATATCTTTAACAATAGAAATCCATGGGGTGGGGACAAGCCGTAAAGACTGGATGTCCATCTCACA
CGAATTTATGGCTATGGGCAACACATAATCCTAGTGCAATATGATACTGGGGTTATTAAGATGTGTCCCA
GGCAGGGACCAAGACAGGTGAACCATGTTGTTACACTCTATTTGTAACAAGGGGAAAGAGAGTGGACGCC
GACAGCAGCGGACTCCACTGGTTGTCTCTAACACCCCCGAAAATTAAACGGGGCTCCACGCCAATGGGGC
CCATAAACAAAGACAAGTGGCCACTCTTTTTTTTGAAATTGTGGAGTGGGGGCACGCGTCAGCCCCCACA
CGCCGCCCTGCGGTTTTGGACTGTAAAATAAGGGTGTAATAACTTGGCTGATTGTAACCCCGCTAACCAC
TGCGGTCAAACCACTTGCCCACAAAACCACTAATGGCACCCCGGGGAATACCTGCATAAGTAGGTGGGCG
GGCCAAGATAGGGGCGCGATTGCTGCGATCTGGAGGACAAATTACACACACTTGCGCCTGAGCGCCAAGC
ACAGGGTTGTTGGTCCTCATATTCACGAGGTCGCTGAGAGCACGGTGGGCTAATGTTGCCATGGGTAGCA
TATACTACCCAAATATCTGGATAGCATATGCTATCCTAATCTATATCTGGGTAGCATAGGCTATCCTAAT
CTATATCTGGGTAGCATATGCTATCCTAATCTATATCTGGGTAGTATATGCTATCCTAATTTATATCTGG
GTAGCATAGGCTATCCTAATCTATATCTGGGTAGCATATGCTATCCTAATCTATATCTGGGTAGTATATG
CTATCCTAATCTGTATCCGGGTAGCATATGCTATCCTAATAGAGATTAGGGTAGTATATGCTATCCTAAT
TTATATCTGGGTAGCATATACTACCCAAATATCTGGATAGCATATGCTATCCTAATCTATATCTGGGTAG
CATATGCTATCCTAATCTATATCTGGGTAGCATAGGCTATCCTAATCTATATCTGGGTAGCATATGCTAT
CCTAATCTATATCTGGGTAGTATATGCTATCCTAATTTATATCTGGGTAGCATAGGCTATCCTAATCTAT
ATCTGGGTAGCATATGCTATCCTAATCTATATCTGGGTAGTATATGCTATCCTAATCTGTATCCGGGTAG
CATATGCTATCCTCATGATAAGCTGTCAAACATGAGAATTTTCTTGAAGACGAAAGGGCCTCGTGATACG
CCTATTTTTATAGGTTAATGTCATGATAATAATGGTTTCTTAGACGTCAGGTGGCACTTTTCGGGGAAAT
GTGCGCGGAACCCCTATTTGTTTATTTTTCTAAATACATTCAAATATGTATCCGCTCATGAGACAATAAC
CCTGATAAATGCTTCAATAATATTGAAAAAGGAAGAGTATGAGTATTCAACATTTCCGTGTCGCCCTTAT
TCCCTTTTTTGCGGCATTTTGCCTTCCTGTTTTTGCTCACCCAGAAACGCTGGTGAAAGTAAAAGATGCT
GAAGATCAGTTGGGTGCACGAGTGGGTTACATCGAACTGGATCTCAACAGCGGTAAGATCCTTGAGAGTT
TTCGCCCCGAAGAACGTTTTCCAATGATGAGCACTTTTAAAGTTCTGCTATGTGGCGCGGTATTATCCCG
TGTTGACGCCGGGCAAGAGCAACTCGGTCGCCGCATACACTATTCTCAGAATGACTTGGTTGAGTACTCA
CCAGTCACAGAAAAGCATCTTACGGATGGCATGACAGTAAGAGAATTATGCAGTGCTGCCATAACCATGA
GTGATAACACTGCGGCCAACTTACTTCTGACAACGATCGGAGGACCGAAGGAGCTAACCGCTTTTTTGCA
CAACATGGGGGATCATGTAACTCGCCTTGATCGTTGGGAACCGGAGCTGAATGAAGCCATACCAAACGAC
GAGCGTGACACCACGATGCCTGCAGCAATGGCAACAACGTTGCGCAAACTATTAACTGGCGAACTACTTA
CTCTAGCTTCCCGGCAACAATTAATAGACTGGATGGAGGCGGATAAAGTTGCAGGACCACTTCTGCGCTC
GGCCCTTCCGGCTGGCTGGTTTATTGCTGATAAATCTGGAGCCGGTGAGCGTGGGTCTCGCGGTATCATT
GCAGCACTGGGGCCAGATGGTAAGCCCTCCCGTATCGTAGTTATCTACACGACGGGGAGTCAGGCAACTA
TGGATGAACGAAATAGACAGATCGCTGAGATAGGTGCCTCACTGATTAAGCATTGGTAACTGTCAGACCA
AGTTTACTCATATATACTTTAGATTGATTTAAAACTTCATTTTTAATTTAAAAGGATCTAGGTGAAGATC
CTTTTTGATAATCTCATGACCAAAATCCCTTAACGTGAGTTTTCGTTCCACTGAGCGTCAGACCCCGTAG
AAAAGATCAAAGGATCTTCTTGAGATCCTTTTTTTCTGCGCGTAATCTGCTGCTTGCAAACAAAAAAACC
ACCGCTACCAGCGGTGGTTTGTTTGCCGGATCAAGAGCTACCAACTCTTTTTCCGAAGGTAACTGGCTTC
AGCAGAGCGCAGATACCAAATACTGTTCTTCTAGTGTAGCCGTAGTTAGGCCACCACTTCAAGAACTCTG
TAGCACCGCCTACATACCTCGCTCTGCTAATCCTGTTACCAGTGGCTGCTGCCAGTGGCGATAAGTCGTG
TCTTACCGGGTTGGACTCAAGACGATAGTTACCGGATAAGGCGCAGCGGTCGGGCTGAACGGGGGGTTCG
TGCACACAGCCCAGCTTGGAGCGAACGACCTACACCGAACTGAGATACCTACAGCGTGAGCTATGAGAAA
GCGCCACGCTTCCCGAAGGGAGAAAGGCGGACAGGTATCCGGTAAGCGGCAGGGTCGGAACAGGAGAGCG
CACGAGGGAGCTTCCAGGGGGAAACGCCTGGTATCTTTATAGTCCTGTCGGGTTTCGCCACCTCTGACTT
GAGCGTCGATTTTTGTGATGCTCGTCAGGGGGGCGGAGCCTATGGAAAAACGCCAGCAACGCGGCCTTTT
TACGGTTCCTGGCCTTTTGCTGGCCTTTTGCTCACATGTTCTTTCCTGCGTTATCCCCTGATTCTGTGGA
TAACCGTATTACCGCCTTTGAGTGAGCTGATACCGCTCGCCGCAGCCGAACGACCGAGCGCAGCGAGTCA
GTGAGCGAGGAAGCGGAAGAGCGCCCAATACGCAAACCGCCTCTCCCCGCGCGTTGGCCGATTCATTAAT
GCAGCTGGCACGACAGGTTTCCCGACTGGAAAGCGGGCAGTGAGCGCAACGCAATTAATGTGAGTTAGCT
CACTCATTAGGCACCCCAGGCTTTACACTTTATGCTTCCGGCTCGTATGTTGTGTGGAATTGTGAGCGGA
TAACAATTTCACACAGGAAACAGCTATGACCATGATTACGCCAAGCTCTAGCTAGAGGTCGACCAATTCT
CATGTTTGACAGCTTATCATCGCAGATCCGGGCAACGTTGTTGCCATTGCTGCAGGCGCAGAACTGGTAG
GTATGGA
Features (pLannotate 1.2.2; 19 found; start..end, strand, type, name):
    154..533     +  enhancer       CMV enhancer: human cytomegalovirus immediate early enhancer
    535..734     +  promoter       CMV promoter: human cytomegalovirus (CMV) immediate early promoter
    802..840     +  misc_feature   Ad SA (fragment): adenovirus major late transcript splice acceptor (Friedrich and Soriano, 1991)
    873..1082    -  CDS            PTP (fragment): TERM_ADE02 - Experimental evidence at protein level: Swiss-Prot protein existence level 1. Protein covalently bound to the viral DNA that acts as a primer for viral genomic replication by DNA strand displacement. Assembles on the viral origin of replication in an initiation complex with viral polymerase, DBP, host NFIA and host POU2F1/OCT1. During initiation, the polymerase covalently couples the first dCTP with Ser- 580 of pTP. The terminal protein stimulates the template activity over 20 fold compared to protein-free templates. Neo-synthesized viral genomes are linked to two preterminal prot
   1113..1202    +  intron         chimeric intron (fragment): chimera between introns from adenovirus and immunoglobulin heavy chain genes
   1221..1267    +  CDS            IgH signal sequence (fragment): signal sequence from the mouse immunoglobulin heavy chain variable region
   1308..2420    +  CDS            PF41: PF41_PLAF7 - Experimental evidence at protein level: Swiss-Prot protein existence level 1. From Plasmodium falciparum (isolate 3D7).
   2421..2981    +  CDS            Cd4 (fragment): CD4_MOUSE - Experimental evidence at protein level: Swiss-Prot protein existence level 1. Integral membrane glycoprotein that plays an essential role in the immune response and serves multiple functions in responses against both external and internal offenses. In T-cells, functions primarily as a coreceptor for MHC class II molecule:peptide complex. The antigens presented by class II peptides are derived from extracellular proteins while class I peptides are derived from cytosolic proteins. Interacts simultaneously with the T-cell receptor (TCR) and the MHC class II presented by antigen presen
   3087..3142    +  polyA_signal   β-globin poly(A) signal: rabbit β-globin polyadenylation signal (Gil and Proudfoot, 1987)
   3656..5337    -  rep_origin     oriP (fragment): Epstein-Barr virus oriP replication origin (Yates et al., 2000)
   5464..5568    +  promoter       AmpR promoter: bla
   5569..6429    +  CDS            AmpR: β-lactamase; bla; confers resistance to ampicillin, carbenicillin, and related antibiotics
   6600..7188    +  rep_origin     ori: high-copy-number ColE1/pMB1/pBR322/pUC origin of replication
   7371..7463    +  CDS            lacI (fragment): lac repressor; lacI; The lac repressor binds to the lac operator to inhibit transcription in E. coli. This inhibition can be relieved by adding lactose or isopropyl-β-D-thiogalactopyranoside (IPTG).
   7476..7497    +  protein_bind   CAP binding site: CAP binding activates transcription in the presence of cAMP. E. coli catabolite activator protein
   7512..7542    +  promoter       lac promoter: promoter for the E. coli lac operon
   7550..7566    +  protein_bind   lac operator: The lac repressor binds to the lac operator to inhibit transcription in E. coli. This inhibition can be relieved by adding lactose or isopropyl-β-D-thiogalactopyranoside (IPTG). lac repressor encoded by lacI
   7636..7652    +  promoter       tet promoter (fragment): E. coli promoter for tetracycline efflux protein gene
   7662..7687    -  CDS            bla(M) (fragment): β-lactamase lacking the signal sequence; bla(M); allows cytosolic expression of β-lactamase
