[The description below was written by a language model from this plasmid's Addgene catalogue record and pLannotate feature annotations shown in this document.]
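Description:
P41-bio is a mammalian expression plasmid built on the pTT3 backbone (total size 7,707 bp) for transient production of a secreted, tagged form of the Plasmodium falciparum merozoite protein P41 (Pf41). It is maintained in E. coli at high copy through a ColE1/pUC-type origin and selected with ampicillin via the β-lactamase gene. The backbone also carries an Epstein-Barr virus oriP fragment, which supports episomal maintenance in cells expressing EBNA1. Short lac and tet fragments near the bacterial origin appear to be cloning remnants.

Expression is driven by the CMV immediate-early enhancer and promoter. These are followed by adenovirus-derived leader and splice sequences and a chimeric intron fragment that aid transcript processing, and the unit ends with a rabbit β-globin polyadenylation signal. The open reading frame begins with an exogenous mouse immunoglobulin signal peptide that directs the product into the secretory pathway. Next comes a codon-optimised synthetic P41 coding region cloned between retained NotI and AscI sites. Six serine or threonine residues (positions 71, 79, 151, 184, 207 and 353) were changed to alanine to remove N-linked glycosylation sites, so the mammalian-expressed protein lacks N-linked glycans.

Downstream, the backbone supplies a C-terminal rat Cd4 domains 3+4 tag; the automated annotation labels this segment by similarity to mouse Cd4. It also supplies an enzymatic biotinylation sequence, which is not separately annotated in the feature table. Cotransfection with BirA yields protein monobiotinylated at this site. The plasmid belongs to a library of recombinant merozoite surface and secreted proteins.
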