Addgene plasmid #47739: P41-bio
Purpose: Expresses enzymatically monobiotinylated full-length P41 with no N-linked glycans upon cotransfection with BirA in mammalian cells. Contains a C-terminal rat Cd4 d3+4 tag.
Depositing lab: Gavin Wright. Depositing organization: Wellcome Sanger Institute. Publication: A library of functional recombinant cell surface and secreted Plasmodium falciparum merozoite proteins. Crosnier C, Wanaguru M, McDade B, Osier FH, Marsh K, Rayner JC, Wright GJ. Mol Cell Proteomics. 2013 Sep 16. 10.1074/mcp.O113.028357 PubMed 24043421.
Backbone
  Vector backbone: pTT3
  Backbone manufacturer: Yves Durocher, NRC
  Backbone size w/o insert (bp): 6633
  Total vector size (bp): 7707
  Vector type: Mammalian Expression
Growth in bacteria
  Bacterial resistance: Ampicillin, 100 μg/mL
  Growth temperature: 37°C
  Growth strain: DH5alpha
  Copy number: High Copy
Gene/Insert
  Gene/Insert name: Codon-optimised P41 (alt name: Pf41)
  Species: Synthetic; Plasmodium falciparum
  Insert size (bp): 1074
  Mutation: Exogenous signal peptide of mouse origin, changed Serine71, Serine79, Serine151, Threonine184, Serine207 and Serine353 to Alanine residues
  Promoter: CMV
  Tag / fusion protein: rat Cd4 d3+4 (C terminal on backbone); enzymatic biotinylation sequence (C terminal on backbone)
  Cloning method: Restriction Enzyme; 5′ cloning site NotI (not destroyed); 3′ cloning site AscI (not destroyed)
  Sequencing primers: 5′ CMV-fwd
Resource information
  A portion of this plasmid was derived from a plasmid made by: pTT3 was obtained under an MTA from Yves Durocher, National Research Council of Canada- Biotechnology Research Institute
Terms and licenses: Academic/Nonprofit Terms; Industry Terms: Not Available to Industry
How to cite: P41-bio was a gift from Gavin Wright (Addgene plasmid # 47739 ; http://n2t.net/addgene:47739 ; RRID:Addgene_47739)
