>Addgene plasmid #47739 | P41-bio | addgene partial sequence | sequence record 71139 | CMV-F 5'-CGCAAATGGGCGGTAGGCGTG-3'
TGAACCGTCAGATCCTCACTCTCTTCCGCATCGCTGTCTGCGAGGGCCAGCTGTTGGGCTCGCGGTTGAG
GACAAACTCTTCGCGGTCTTTCCAGTACTCTTGGATCGGAAACCCGTCGGCCTCCGAACGGTACTCCGCC
ACCGAGGGACCTGAGCGAGTCCGCATCGACCGGATCGGAAAACCTCTCGAGAAAGGCGTCTAACCAGTCA
CAGTCGCAAGGTAGGCTGAGCACCGTGGCGGGCGGCAGCGGGTGGCGGTCGGGGTTGTTTCTGGCGGAGG
TGCTGCTGATGATGTAATTAAAGTAGGCGGTCTTGAGACGGCGGATGGTCGAGGTGAGGTGTGGCAGGCT
TGAGATCCAGCTGTTGGGGTGAGTACTCCCTCTCAAAAGCGGGCATTACTTCTGCGCTAAGATTGTCAGT
TTCCAAAAACGAGGAGGATTTGATATTCACCTGGCCCGATCTGGCCATACACTTGAGTGACAATGACATC
CACTTTGCCTTTCTCTCCACAGGTGTCCACTCCCAGGTCCAAGTTTGCCACCATGGAGTTTCAGACCCAG
GTACTCATGTCCCTGCTGCTCTGCATGTCTGGTGCGGCCGCCAAGAGCCACAAGTGCGACTTCACCAAAG
AGAAGTATCTGCTGTCCGGCGAGAAAGAGGTGTCCTGCGAGATCGACGCCAACCCCAGCGACGACATCAC
CTTCATCTGCCCCAACAAGATCGACAGCCTGTGCTTCCACACCGTGAATATCGCCAAGAACATCAACCAG
AACAAGGCCACCATGAGCATCCAGGATCTGCTGTACGGCAGCGTGGTGTACGGCAACACCCTGTTCATCA
GCCCCTACGTGCGGA
