>Addgene plasmid #47739 | P41-bio | addgene partial sequence | sequence record 71495 | EBVori-F
AACCCCTTTGTGTTTGGTCCCCCCCCGTGTCACATGTGGAACAGGGCCCAGTTGGCAAGTTGTACCAACC
AACTGAAGGGATTACATGCACTGCCCCGCGAAGAAGGGGCAGAGATGTCGTAGTCAGGTTTAGTTCGTCC
GGGGCGGGGATCGATCCTCTAGCTAGAGATCTCCGAGGGATCTCGACCAAATGATTTGCCCTCCCATATG
TCCTTCCGAGTGAGAGACACAAAAAATTCCAACACACTATTGCAATGAAAATAAATTTCCTTTATTAGCC
AGAGGTCGAGGTCGGGGGATCCTTAATTAATCACGTGTCTAGACTTAACGATGATTCCACACCATTTTCT
GTGCATCCAGAATATGATGCAGTGATCCGGAATTCAACCCTTTGGATAAAACCTGGATCTTGGAGTCCAT
CTTGACCTCTTCACCTTCACTCAGTAGACATTGCCACACCCCTGCTTCAGGGGCCTGCACTTGAATCACT
TTCTCCTGCCTGGAGACCCTGGCCTCCTGATTCTCCTGCTTCAAGATCAGTCTCATCTTGGGTGAGGTGG
GTCCCATCACCTCACAGGTCAAAGTGTTGCTGTCGGGCTGAGTCACTTTCATCACCACCAGGTTCACTTC
CTGATACAGTATCCCTCTGTCCAGAGTCAGGGTCAGGTTGCCAGAACCAGCAAACTGAAGGGAGACCTGG
GGTATCTGAAGGGTGAGTGGGAGCGTTTCGGACAGCTGGAACTTGGGGTTGCTAGTAGACTTCTGCACAG
ACACCTTTTGGTTCTTTAGGGAGAAGGTGATCCAGGACTGGGAAGAAGGAGCCTTCTCTGCCTTCCATCT
CAACTCTCCCTGCAGGCTTTCCTCTCCAAGGTTGAGTGGGAAGGAGAACTCCGCTGACTCCCCCTCACTC
TTATAGGCCGTGATGGA
