>Addgene plasmid #47739 | P41-bio | addgene partial sequence | sequence record 72174 | rCd4-R 5'-TCCCTGCAGGCTTTCCTCTCCAAGGTTGAG-3'
CCTCACTCTTATAGGCCGTGATGGAGGTCGACGGCGCGCCGCTGGTCTTGAAGCTGTTCAGCACCACCTC
GCTCTCGCCAGGCTGGATGTCCAGCTCGAAGGTGTACTCGTTCTGGGCGTTGTTGCTCTTGCACTTGCAC
TGGATGGTGTACTGCTCGTTCACGAAGTGGGGGATCTTCAGGTAGTAGGGGTACTTGCTGCTGTGCTTAT
TGGTGTAGCTGGCGTAGCCGGGGATCAGGGTTTTCAGGTCGGTCACTTTGTTCTTGTGCAGCACCTGGTC
GAAGCAGTTGGGGGGCTCCACCTTGCCGTTCTCTTCGAAGGCGCACTTGAAGCCCACGAGTTCGCCGGGC
TTGCCCTGGATCTTGCACACTTTGTTGTTCACTTTGCCGGCCACGCTGATGGGGTGGCTGAAGTAGTTCT
TATTGTTGTTGCCGAAGTCGCAGCCCTTGATCACGTTGTTGTTGCTCCGCACGAACACGCTCATGATGCC
CCGCTTGCTGATGATCTGCTTGTTGGTCACTTCGTCCTTGACCACGATGTCGTTCCGGTTGTTGGCGCTG
TTGTACACGTCGTAGTTCAGGATGTCGTTGGGGATGTTCAGGCTCTTGGGCAGATTCAGCTTGGCGGTGT
TGTCGGCCTGGTCGTTGAAGAACTTGCTCAGGTCCTTCATCTTCTTGAACCGATTCAGGGCCTTGTTCAG
GTACTCGTCAGCCTGGGCTTCGGCCACATTGCCGCCCTTCAGGTGCTTCATCACGTCGGCCTCGGACAGC
TCGTCGTCGTCCTTCAGGAACCGGTTGATCTTCAGAAACTTCTGGATGGTCACGGTGTCCAGGTTGCAAA
AGCAGTAGAAGGGGGTGTTGGTCCGCACGTAGGGGCTGATGAACA
